>Addgene plasmid #198410 | pUb FLAG-Zebrafish IntS6 | addgene full sequence | sequence record 390002 | Addgene NGS Result
AAAGCGGGCAGTGAGCGCAACGCAATTAATGTGAGTTAGCTCACTCATTAGGCACCCCAGGCTTTACACT
TTATGCTTCCGGCTCGTATGTTGTGTGGAATTGTGAGCGGATAACAATTTCACACAGGAAACAGCTATGA
CCATGATTACGCCAAGCTTTGTCGCCGGAACGCAGCGACAGAGATTCCAATGTGTCCGTATCTTTCAGGC
TTTTGCCCTTCAGTTCCAGACGAAGCGACTGGCGATTCGCGTGTGGGGTCTGCTTCAGGGTCTTGTGAAT
TAGGGCGCGCAGATCGCCGATGGGCGTGGCGCCGGAGGGCACCTTCACCTTGCCGTACGGCTTGCTGTTC
TTCGCGTTCAAAATCTCCAGCTCCATTTTGCTTTCGGTGCGCTTGCAATCAGTACTGTCCAAAATCGAAA
ATCGCCGAACCGTAGTGTGACCGTGCGGGGCTCTGCGAAAATAAACTTTTTTAGGTATATGGCCACACAC
GGGGAAAGCACAGTGGATTATATGTTTTAATATTATAATATGCAGGTTTTCATTACTTATCCAGATGTAA
GCCCACTTAAAGCGATTTAACAATTATTTGCCGAAAGAGTATAAACAAATTTCACTTAAAAATGGATTAA
GAAAAGCTAGCTTGTGTAAGATTATGCGCAGCGTTGCCAGATAGCTCCATTTAAAACACTTCAAAAACAA
TAAGTTTTGAAAATATATACATAAATAGCAGTCGTTGCCGCAACGCTCAACACATCACACTTTTAAAACA
CCCTTTACCTACACAGAATTACTTTTTAAATTTCCAGTCAAGCTGCGAGTTTCAAAATTATAGCCGGTAG
AGAAGACAGTGCTATTTCAAAAGCAAACTAACAAGGGTCTTAAATTCCAAAACACCAATCCTAACAAGCC
TTGGACTTTTGTAAGTTTAGATCAAAGGTGGCATTGCATTCAATGTCATGGTAAGAAGTAGGTCGTCTAG
GTAGAAATCCTCATTCAGCCGGTCAAGTCAGTACGAGAAAGGTCTCAATTTGAAATTGTCTTAAAAATAT
TTTATTGTTTTGTACTGTGGTGAGTTTAAACGAAAAACACAAAAAAAAAGTGATACACAGAAATCATAAA
AAATTTTAATACAAGGTATTCGTACGTATCAAAAACATTTCGGCACAATTTTTTTTCTCTGTACTAAAGT
GTTACGAACACTACGGTATTTTTTAGTGATTTTCAACGGACACCGAAGGTATATAAACAGCGTTCGCGAA
CGGTCGCCTTCAAAACCAATTGACATTTGCAGCAGCAAGTACAAGTAGAAAGTAAAGCGCAATCAGCGAA
AAATTTATACTTAATTGTTGGTGATTAAAGTACAATTAAAAGAACATTCTCGAAAGTCACAAGAAACGTA
AGTTTTTAACTCGCTGTTACCAATTAGTAATAAGAGCAACAAGACGTTGAGTAATTTCAAGAAAAACTGC
ATTTCAAGGTCTTTGTTCGGCCATTTTTTTTTATTCAACGCTCTACGTAATTACAAAATAAGAAATTGGC
AGCCACGCATCTTGTTTTCCCAATGAATTGGCATCAAAACGCAAACAAATCTATAAATAAAACTTGCGTG
TTGATTTTCGCCAAGATTTATTGGCAAATTGTGAAATTCGCAGTGACGCATTTGAAAATTCGAGAAATCA
CGAACGCACTCGATCGAGCATTTGTGTGCATGTTATTAGTTAGTTGTTTAGTTAATTGAAGTATTTTACC
AACGAAATCCACTTATTTTTAGCTGAAATAGAGTAGGTTGCTTAAACAAAGCCACGTCTGAAAATTTCTT
ATTGCTTGTAGTTGTGACGTCACCATATACACACAAAATAATGTGTATGCATGCATTTCAGCTGTGTATA
TATACATGCACACACTCGCAACACGAAAACGATGACGAAGCAACGGAACAAAGGTTTCTCAACTACCCTT
TGTTCCCTGTTTCTTCGCTTTCCTTTGTTCCAATATTCGTAGAGGGTTAATAGGGGTTTCTCAACAAAGT
TGGCGTCGATAAATAAGTTTCCCATTTTTATTCCCCAGCCAGGAAGTTAGTTTCAATAGTTTTGTAATTT
CAACGAAACTCATTTGATTTCGTACTAATTTTCCACATCTCTATTTTCTGCCCGCAGAATAATCCAAACT
GCAGGTCGACTCTAGCTAGAGGAAGCTTATGGACTACAAAGACCATGACGGTGATTATAAAGATCATGAT
ATCGATTACAAGGATGACGATGACAAGGATCCACTAGTCCCCGTGCTACTTTTTCTAATAGACACGTCCG
CCTCCATGAACCAGCGCTCCCATCTGGGCACTAGCTATCTGGACATAGCGAAGGGCGCAGTTGAGACTTT
CCTGAAGCTGAGAAGCAGAGATCCGGCCAGCAGGGGAGACAGATACATGTTAGTGAGTTTCGAGGAAGCG
CCGGCTGGCATTAAGGCTGGATGGAAGGACAGTCATGCCACTTTTATGACTGAGCTAAGGAACCTGCAAG
CAGTTGGACTGACATCGTTTGGCCAAGCTTTAAGGACAGCTTTTGATTTGCTCAATCTTAATAGATTAGT
TTCAGGGATAGACAACTATGGACAGGGTAGAAACCCTTTTTTCTTGGAACCTGCTATCATTGTGGCCATA
ACTGATGGCAGCAAGCTGACTGGCAGCTCTGGGGTACAAGATGAGTTACATTTACCGTTAACAACACCAT
TACCTGGCAGTGAACTGACCAAAGAGCCCTTTCGATGGGACCAGCGACTCTTCTCTTTAGTGCTGCGTGT
TCCAGGCCATGCCTCTGCTGACCCTGAACCAGTGGGTGGAGTTCCACTCGACTCCTCCCCTATTACACCC
ATGTGTGAGGTCACCGGAGGCCGATCATACAGCGTGTTTTCCCAGAGAATGCTGAACCAGTGCCTGGAGT
CTTTGGTACAGAAGATACAGAGTGGTGTGGTCATCAATTTTGAGAAGACTGGACCTGATCCTTCTCCTAC
TGAAGATGGTCCAATAGAGGTGAAGCATGGACCTCAAGTATGGCACAGCTGTCATAAATTGATCTATGTG
AGACCCAACCCTAAAACTGGTGTACCTGTTGGCCATTGGCCTATCCCTGAATCCTTCTGGCCTGACCAGA
ACTCTCCTACTTTGCCTCCACGTGCAGCTCACCCTCATGTGAAGTTTTCATGTGTGGATTCGGAGCCCAT
GGTGGTAGATAAAGTGCCCTTCGACAAGTATGAGCTGGAGCCTTCCCCGCTCACCCAGTACATTCTAGAG
AGGAAATCACCACATACCTGCTGGCAGGTTTTTGTGTGTAACAGTGCTAAATATGGAGAACTGGGTCAAC
CGTTTGGATATCTGAAGGCTAGCACAGCTCTCAACTGTGTCAACCTGTTTGTTATGCCCTATAACTATCC
TGTGGTGCTTCCATTGCTTGATGACTTAATTGTTGTGCATAAGTTCAAGCCTCCAGTGAAGTGGCGACAG
TCTTTTGAAAATTATCTTAAAACAATGCCCCCCTACTACATCCCAGCCCTGCGGAAAGCATTAAGAATGA
TGGGGGCTCCAAACCTGTTAGCAGACAACATGGAATATGGCCTCAGCTACAGTGTTGTGTCTTATCTTAA
AAAGCTCAGTCAGCAGGCGAAGATCGAGGCAGACCGAGTTTGTGCTTCAGTGGGAAAAAAAGTGGCACCA
GAAGGTGGAATTAAACTTCGTTGTAGGAGCTCTGCTCTATCCCTGGCAAACAGGAAGGATTTCACACAGC
TTCTGCAGAGCATCATGGGAGATGGACCAGCACTTCCAATGGAGGCAAACACCAAGGAGTTTGCTGGCTT
TCAGCTGGCTTCCTTGAATAAAGCATTAAAACCACAGGGCTTGCGCAACCCTTACGATATCCCAAGAGCT
CATCTTCTGGACCAGCTGAGCCGCATGAGGAGGAACCTTCTGCATGCCAGTATCTGTATTCTCAAAGGGC
AAGATCAAGATCAGCTTCACAGTGTGCCTATAGCTCAGATGGGCAACTATCAGGACTTCTTGAAGCATTG
CCCATCACCTCTGAGAGAGGCAGACCCTGATCAGCCCAAACGTCTGCACACCTTTGGTAACCCCTTTAAA
CTGGACAAGAAGGCCATGATGGTGGATGAGGCAGATGAGTTTGTTACTGGCACTCAGGGCAAAGGCAAAC
GTCCTGGTGAGTCCAGCAGTCCTACTGTGGGAGGGGCACCTAAACGCAGGCGCTGCATGTCTCCATTGCT
TCGGCCTGGACGGGCATATACACCTCCTAGAACACCATCCAGAACTCCCGATAACAATCACTTGGAATTG
GAAAACCATATCACCAATCATCTCGAGCCAAACTGCGACTCGGACAGCGATATAAATCCTGTGCCGGAGT
CTGAAGTGATCCAGCAAAGCAACCATCTCCAGACAGAAGAGGTTGAGAACCAGCAGGACTGCGTGCAGGA
GAATGGCCAGTCCAGTGACAGTGAGCTGTCTTTGGGAAGCGAGGGGGAAGAGGAGGCCCCGCACCGCTAC
CAGTACCCCTGCCAGCTGAAGAAGATCAGAAACCAGGAGAGCCAGGAGCTCAACTCTGAACTCCGAGTGC
TCATCACCAAGGAGATCAGGAAACCTGGAAGACGTTATGAGAAAATCTTCTACCTTCTCAAGCAAATCCA
GGGCAGTTTGGAAACGCACCTGATCTTCTTGCAGAGCATAATCAAAGAGGCTGCAAGATTTAAGAAGAGG
GTCTTAATCGAGCAGCTGGAGATTTTCATAGAGGAGATTCACTTAAGAGCCAACGGCATGAATCATCTGG
ACAGTTTCTGAGCGGCCGCTCGAGTCTAGAGGGCCCGCGGTTCGAAGGTAAGCCTATCCCTAACCCTCTC
CTCGGTCTCGATTCTACGCGTACCGGTCATCATCACCATCACCATTGAGTTTATCTGACTAAATCTTAGT
TTGTATTGTCATGTTTTAATACAATATGTTATGTTTAAATATGTTTTTAATAAATTTTATAAAATAATTT
CAACTTTTATTGTAACAACATTGTCCATTTACACACTCCTTTCAAGCGCGTGGGATCGATGCTCACTCAA
AGGCGGTAATACGGTTATCCACAGAATCAGGGGATAACGCAGGAAAGAACATGTGAGCCATATGGGCCCA
TGTGAGCCATATGGTGCACTCTCAGTACAATCTGCTCTGATGCCGCATAGTTAAGCCAGCCCCGACACCC
GCCAACACCCGCTGACGCGCCCTGACGGGCTTGTCTGCTCCCGGCATCCGCTTACAGACAAGCTGTGACC
GTCTCCGGGAGCTGCATGTGTCAGAGGTTTTCACCGTCATCACCGAAACGCGCGAGACGAAAGGGCCTCG
TGATACGCCTATTTTTATAGGTTAATGTCATGATAATAATGGTTTCTTAGACGTCAGGTGGCACTTTTCG
GGGAAATGTGCGCGGAACCCCTATTTGTTTATTTTTCTAAATACATTCAAATATGTATCCGCTCATGAGA
CAATAACCCTGATAAATGCTTCAATAATATTGAAAAAGGAAGAGTATGAGTATTCAACATTTCCGTGTCG
CCCTTATTCCCTTTTTTGCGGCATTTTGCCTTCCTGTTTTTGCTCACCCAGAAACGCTGGTGAAAGTAAA
AGATGCTGAAGATCAGTTGGGTGCACGAGTGGGTTACATCGAACTGGATCTCAACAGCGGTAAGATCCTT
GAGAGTTTTCGCCCCGAAGAACGTTTTCCAATGATGAGCACTTTTAAAGTTCTGCTATGTGGCGCGGTAT
TATCCCGTATTGACGCCGGGCAAGAGCAACTCGGTCGCCGCATACACTATTCTCAGAATGACTTGGTTGA
GTACTCACCAGTCACAGAAAAGCATCTTACGGATGGCATGACAGTAAGAGAATTATGCAGTGCTGCCATA
ACCATGAGTGATAACACTGCGGCCAACTTACTTCTGACAACGATCGGAGGACCGAAGGAGCTAACCGCTT
TTTTGCACAACATGGGGGATCATGTAACTCGCCTTGATCGTTGGGAACCGGAGCTGAATGAAGCCATACC
AAACGACGAGCGTGACACCACGATGCCTGTAGCAATGGCAACAACGTTGCGCAAACTATTAACTGGCGAA
CTACTTACTCTAGCTTCCCGGCAACAATTAATAGACTGGATGGAGGCGGATAAAGTTGCAGGACCACTTC
TGCGCTCGGCCCTTCCGGCTGGCTGGTTTATTGCTGATAAATCTGGAGCCGGTGAGCGTGGGTCTCGCGG
TATCATTGCAGCACTGGGGCCAGATGGTAAGCCCTCCCGTATCGTAGTTATCTACACGACGGGGAGTCAG
GCAACTATGGATGAACGAAATAGACAGATCGCTGAGATAGGTGCCTCACTGATTAAGCATTGGTAACTGT
CAGACCAAGTTTACTCATATATACTTTAGATTGATTTAAAACTTCATTTTTAATTTAAAAGGATCTAGGT
GAAGATCCTTTTTGATAATCTCATGACCAAAATCCCTTAACGTGAGTTTTCGTTCCACTGAGCGTCAGAC
CCCGTAGAAAAGATCAAAGGATCTTCTTGAGATCCTTTTTTTCTGCGCGTAATCTGCTGCTTGCAAACAA
AAAAACCACCGCTACCAGCGGTGGTTTGTTTGCCGGATCAAGAGCTACCAACTCTTTTTCCGAAGGTAAC
TGGCTTCAGCAGAGCGCAGATACCAAATACTGTTCTTCTAGTGTAGCCGTAGTTAGGCCACCACTTCAAG
AACTCTGTAGCACCGCCTACATACCTCGCTCTGCTAATCCTGTTACCAGTGGCTGCTGCCAGTGGCGATA
AGTCGTGTCTTACCGGGTTGGACTCAAGACGATAGTTACCGGATAAGGCGCAGCGGTCGGGCTGAACGGG
GGGTTCGTGCACACAGCCCAGCTTGGAGCGAACGACCTACACCGAACTGAGATACCTACAGCGTGAGCTA
TGAGAAAGCGCCACGCTTCCCGAAGGGAGAAAGGCGGACAGGTATCCGGTAAGCGGCAGGGTCGGAACAG
GAGAGCGCACGAGGGAGCTTCCAGGGGGAAACGCCTGGTATCTTTATAGTCCTGTCGGGTTTCGCCACCT
CTGACTTGAGCGTCGATTTTTGTGATGCTCGTCAGGGGGGCGGAGCCTATGGAAAAACGCCAGCAACGCG
GCCTTTTTACGGTTCCTGGCCTTTTGCTGGCCTTTTGCTCACATGTTCTTTCCTGCGTTATCCCCTGATT
CTGTGGATAACCGTATTACCGCCTTTGAGTGAGCTGATACCGCTCGCCGCAGCCGAACGACCGAGCGCAG
CGAGTCAGTGAGCGAGGAAGCGGAAGAGCGCCCAATACGCAAACCGCCTCTCCCCGCGCGTTGGCCGATT
CATTAATGCAGCTGGCACGACAGGTTTCCCGACTGG
Features (pLannotate 1.2.2; 15 found; start..end, strand, type, name):
     27..48      +  protein_bind   CAP binding site: CAP binding activates transcription in the presence of cAMP. E. coli catabolite activator protein
     63..93      +  promoter       lac promoter: promoter for the E. coli lac operon
    101..117     +  protein_bind   lac operator: The lac repressor binds to the lac operator to inhibit transcription in E. coli. This inhibition can be relieved by adding lactose or isopropyl-β-D-thiogalactopyranoside (IPTG). lac repressor encoded by lacI
   2169..2185    -  misc_feature   MCS (fragment): pUC18/19 multiple cloning site
   2202..2267    +  CDS            3xFLAG: three tandem FLAG® epitope tags, followed by an enterokinase cleavage site
   2280..4835    +  CDS            INTS6: INT6_HUMAN - Also known as DBI1, DDX26, DDX26A. Experimental evidence at protein level: Swiss-Prot protein existence level 1. Component of the Integrator (INT) complex, a complex involved in the small nuclear RNAs (snRNA) U1 and U2 transcription and in their 3'-box-dependent processing. The Integrator complex is associated with the C-terminal domain (CTD) of RNA polymerase II largest subunit (POLR2A) and is recruited to the U1 and U2 snRNAs genes (Probable). Mediates recruitment of cytoplasmic dynein to the nuclear envelope, probably as component of the INT complex (PubMed:23904267). May have
   4877..4918    +  CDS            V5 tag: epitope tag from simian virus 5
   4963..5092    +  polyA_signal   OpIE-2 poly(A) signal: immediate-early gene 2 from the Orgyia pseudotsugata multicapsid nucleopolyhedrovirus; baculovirus polyadenylation signal
   5101..5168    -  rep_origin     RSF ori (fragment): Plasmids containing the RSF 1030 origin of replication can be propagated in E. coli cells that contain additional plasmids with compatible origins.
   5188..5239    -  misc_feature   bom (fragment): basis of mobility region from pBR322
   5341..5376    -  CDS            rop (fragment): Rop protein, which maintains plasmids at low copy number; rop
   5471..5575    +  promoter       AmpR promoter: bla
   5576..6436    +  CDS            AmpR: β-lactamase; bla; confers resistance to ampicillin, carbenicillin, and related antibiotics
   6607..7195    +  rep_origin     ori: high-copy-number ColE1/pMB1/pBR322/pUC origin of replication
   7378..14      +  CDS            lacI (fragment) (across the origin): lac repressor; lacI; The lac repressor binds to the lac operator to inhibit transcription in E. coli. This inhibition can be relieved by adding lactose or isopropyl-β-D-thiogalactopyranoside (IPTG).
