[The description below was written by a language model from this plasmid's Addgene catalogue record and pLannotate feature annotations shown in this document.]
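Description:
pUb FLAG-Zebrafish IntS6 is a 7,456 bp insect-cell expression plasmid built on the pUb 3xFLAG MCS backbone. It is propagated in E. coli through a high-copy ColE1/pUC-type origin and selected with ampicillin via the β-lactamase gene and its native promoter. The feature table also picks up bacterial cloning-vector remnants: a CAP site, lac promoter and operator, and fragments of lacI, rop, bom and an RSF-type origin. These are backbone leftovers rather than working parts of the expression cassette. No selectable marker for insect cells is annotated or recorded.

The payload is the zebrafish (D. rerio) ints6 coding sequence, also known as ddx26a, inserted between SpeI and NotI sites that are both retained. It lies directly downstream of a backbone-encoded N-terminal 3xFLAG epitope. The automated annotation labels the roughly 2.6 kb open reading frame by similarity to human INTS6, a subunit of the Integrator complex that associates with RNA polymerase II and acts in snRNA 3′-end processing. The catalogue lists the Drosophila Ubi-p63e (ubiquitin) promoter as the driver. It was not detected by the annotation tool but presumably occupies the unannotated stretch upstream of the tag. Transcripts end at the baculovirus OpIE-2 polyadenylation signal. A V5 tag is annotated just after the insert, but the catalogue does not list it as a fusion, so the record does not establish whether it is translated in frame with IntS6.

The plasmid is intended to express FLAG-tagged zebrafish IntS6 in insect cells, allowing detection or immunoprecipitation through the epitope. It comes from work on how IntS6 and the Integrator phosphatase module influence premature transcription termination.
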