Addgene plasmid #198410: pUb FLAG-Zebrafish IntS6
Purpose: Expresses FLAG-tagged zebrafish IntS6
Depositing lab: Jeremy Wilusz. Depositing organization: Baylor College of Medicine. Publication: IntS6 and the Integrator phosphatase module tune the efficiency of select premature transcription termination events. Fujiwara R, Zhai SN, Liang D, Shah AP, Tracey M, Ma XK, Fields CJ, Mendoza-Figueroa MS, Meline MC, Tatomer DC, Yang L, Wilusz JE. Mol Cell. 2023 Nov 14:S1097-2765(23)00902-4. doi: 10.1016/j.molcel.2023.10.035. PubMed 37995689.
Backbone
  Vector backbone: pUb 3xFLAG MCS
  Total vector size (bp): 7456
  Vector type: Insect Expression
Growth in bacteria
  Bacterial resistance: Ampicillin, 100 μg/mL
  Growth temperature: 37°C
  Growth strain: DH5alpha
  Copy number: Unknown
Gene/Insert
  Gene/Insert name: ints6
  Species: D. rerio (zebrafish)
  Entrez Gene: ints6 (a.k.a. ddx26a)
  Promoter: Ubi-p63e
  Tag / fusion protein: 3xFLAG (N terminal on backbone)
  Cloning method: Restriction Enzyme; 5′ cloning site SpeI (not destroyed); 3′ cloning site NotI (not destroyed)
  Sequencing primers: 5′ ccacatctctattttctgcccgc
Terms and licenses: Academic/Nonprofit Terms; Industry Terms: Not Available to Industry
How to cite: pUb FLAG-Zebrafish IntS6 was a gift from Jeremy Wilusz (Addgene plasmid # 198410 ; http://n2t.net/addgene:198410 ; RRID:Addgene_198410)
